>Addgene plasmid #213340 | MRGPRD-DuET | addgene full sequence | sequence record 430868 | Addgene NGS Result
CCCAGTGCTGCAATGATACCGCGAGACCCACGCTCACCGGCTCCAGATTTATCAGCAATAAACCAGCCAG
CCGGAAGGGCCGAGCGCAGAAGTGGTCCTGCAACTTTATCCGCCTCCATCCAGTCTATTAATTGTTGCCG
GGAAGCTAGAGTAAGTAGTTCGCCAGTTAATAGTTTGCGCAACGTTGTTGCCATTGCTACAGGCATCGTG
GTGTCACGCTCGTCGTTTGGTATGGCTTCATTCAGCTCCGGTTCCCAACGATCAAGGCGAGTTACATGAT
CCCCCATGTTGTGCAAAAAAGCGGTTAGCTCCTTCGGTCCTCCGATCGTTGTCAGAAGTAAGTTGGCCGC
AGTGTTATCACTCATGGTTATGGCAGCACTGCATAATTCTCTTACTGTCATGCCATCCGTAAGATGCTTT
TCTGTGACTGGTGAGTACTCAACCAAGTCATTCTGAGAATAGTGTATGCGGCGACCGAGTTGCTCTTGCC
CGGCGTCAATACGGGATAATACCGCGCCACATAGCAGAACTTTAAAAGTGCTCATCATTGGAAAACGTTC
TTCGGGGCGAAAACTCTCAAGGATCTTACCGCTGTTGAGATCCAGTTCGATGTAACCCACTCGTGCACCC
AACTGATCTTCAGCATCTTTTACTTTCACCAGCGTTTCTGGGTGAGCAAAAACAGGAAGGCAAAATGCCG
CAAAAAAGGGAATAAGGGCGACACGGAAATGTTGAATACTCATACTCTTCCTTTTTCAATATTATTGAAG
CATTTATCAGGGTTATTGTCTCATGAGCGGATACATATTTGAATGTATTTAGAAAAATAAACAAATAGGG
GTTCCGCGCACATTTCCCCGAAAAGTGCCACCTGACGTCGACGGATCGGGAGATCTCCCGATCCCCTATG
GTGCACTCTCAGTACAATCTGCTCTGATGCCGCATAGTTAAGCCAGTATCTGCTCCCTGCTTGTGTGTTG
GAGGTCGCTGAGTAGTGCGCGAGCAAAATTTAAGCTACAACAAGGCAAGGCTTGACCGACATTTGCATGA
AGAATCTGCTTAGGGTTAGGCGTTTTGCGCTGCTTCGCGATGTACGGGCCAGATATACGCGTTGACATTG
ATTATTGACTAGTTATTAATAGTAATCAATTACGGGGTCATTAGTTCATAGCCCATATATGGAGTTCCGC
GTTACATAACTTACGGTAAATGGCCCGCCTGGCTGACCGCCCAACGACCCCCGCCCATTGACGTCAATAA
TGACGTATGTTCCCATAGTAACGCCAATAGGGACTTTCCATTGACGTCAATGGGTGGAGTATTTACGGTA
AACTGCCCACTTGGCAGTACATCAAGTGTATCATATGCCAAGTACGCCCCCTATTGACGTCAATGACGGT
AAATGGCCCGCCTGGCATTATGCCCAGTACATGACCTTATGGGACTTTCCTACTTGGCAGTACATCTACG
TATTAGTCATCGCTATTACCATGGTGATGCGGTTTTGGCAGTACATCAATGGGCGTGGATAGCGGTTTGA
CTCACGGGGATTTCCAAGTCTCCACCCCATTGACGTCAATGGGAGTTTGTTTTGGCACCAAAATCAACGG
GACTTTCCAAAATGTCGTAACAACTCCGCCCCATTGACGCAAATGGGCGGTAGGCGTGTACGGTGGGAGG
TCTATATAAGCAGAGCTCTCTGGCTAACTAGAGAACCCACTGCTTACTGGCTTATCGAAATTAATACGAC
TCACTATAGGGAGACCCAAGCTGGCTAGCGTTTAAACTTAAGCTTAGCGCCACCATGAAGACGATCATCG
CCCTGAGCTACATCTTCTGCCTGGTATTCGCCGACTACAAGGACGATGATGACGCCAGCATCGATATGAA
CCAGACGCTGAACTCCAGCGGCACTGTTGAGTCTGCTCTGAACTACTCACGGGGGAGTACTGTGCATACC
GCCTACCTGGTTCTTAGCTCACTTGCCATGTTTACATGCTTGTGCGGCATGGCCGGGAACAGTATGGTCA
TCTGGTTGCTGGGTTTTAGAATGCATCGAAATCCTTTCTGCATCTATATACTGAACCTGGCCGCCGCCGA
TCTGCTGTTCCTTTTTAGCATGGCTAGCACCCTGTCACTTGAAACTCAACCCCTCGTAAATACTACCGAT
AAGGTGCACGAGTTGATGAAGAGGCTCATGTATTTTGCCTACACAGTGGGGCTGAGCCTGTTGACTGCTA
TCTCTACACAGCGGTGTCTTAGCGTCTTGTTCCCTATCTGGTTTAAATGTCACCGGCCAAGACACCTTAG
TGCCTGGGTCTGCGGGCTGCTGTGGACCCTGTGCCTCCTCATGAACGGTCTGACAAGCAGTTTTTGTTCT
AAATTTCTGAAGTTTAATGAAGACCGCTGCTTCCGGGTAGACATGGTTCAGGCAGCTCTGATAATGGGAG
TGCTTACACCAGTTATGACCCTGTCCTCTCTCACGCTCTTCGTATGGGTGCGCAGAAGTAGCCAACAATG
GCGGAGACAGCCGACCAGACTTTTCGTCGTGGTGCTTGCAAGTGTCCTGGTATTTCTGATATGTTCTTTG
CCGCTCAGTATATATTGGTTTGTCCTGTACTGGCTTTCATTGCCCCCCGAAATGCAGGTATTGTGTTTCT
CTCTTTCCCGGTTGAGCTCTTCCGTCTCATCAAGTGCTAATCCCGTGATTTACTTTCTGGTAGGGTCTAG
GAGGTCCCACCGGCTGCCAACCAGATCTCTGGGCACCGTGTTGCAGCAGGCTCTTAGGGAGGAGCCAGAA
CTTGAGGGAGGGGAAACCCCCACAGTCGGAACTAACGAAATGGGAGCAATCGATACCGGTGGACGCACCG
GTGAATTCGATGAGGCCAGCACCACCGTGTCTAAGACCGAGACTTCTCAGGTGGCCCCTGCCTAACTCGA
GTCTAGAGGGCCCGTTTAAACCCGCTGATCAGCCTCGACTGTGCCTTCTAGTTGCCAGCCATCTGTTGTT
TGCCCCTCCCCCGTGCCTTCCTTGACCCTGGAAGGTGCCACTCCCACTGTCCTTTCCTAATAAAATGAGG
AAATTGCATCGCATTGTCTGAGTAGGTGTCATTCTATTCTGGGGGGTGGGGTGGGGCAGGACAGCAAGGG
GGAGGATTGGGAAGACAATAGCAGGCATGCTGGGGATGCGGTGGGCTCTATGGCTTCTGAGGCGGAAAGA
ACCAGCTGGGGCTCTAGGGGGTATCCCC
[124 nt withheld, positions 3249-3372]
C
[91 nt withheld, positions 3374-3464]
A
[49 nt withheld, positions 3466-3514]
CCTTTGACGTTGGAGTCCACGTTCTTT
[37 nt withheld, positions 3542-3578]
ACCCTATCTCGGTCTATTCTTTTGATTTATAAGGGATTTTGCCGATTTCGGCCTATTGGTTAAAAAATGA
GCTGATTTAACAAAAATTTAACGCGAATTAATTCTGTGGAATGTGTGTCAGTTAGGGTGTGGAAAGTCCC
CAGGCTCCCCAGCAGGCAGAAGTATGCAAAGCATGCATCTCAATTAGTCAGCAACCAGGTGTGGAAAGTC
CCCAGGCTCCCCAGCAGGCAGAAGTATGCAAAGCATGCATCTCAATTAGTCAGCAACCATAGTCCCGCCC
CTAACTCCGCCCATCCCGCCCCTAACTCCGCCCAGTTCCGCCCATTCTCCGCCCCATGGCTGACTAATTT
TTTTTATTTATGCAGAGGCCGAGGCCGCCTCTGCCTCTGAGCTATTCCAGAAGTAGTGAGGAGGCTTTTT
TGGAGGCCTAGGCTTTTGCAAAAAGCTCCCGGGAGCTTGTATATCCATTTTCGGATCTGATCAAGAGACA
GGATGAGGATCGTTTCGCATGATTGAACAAGATGGATTGCACGCAGGTTCTCCGGCCGCTTGGGTGGAGA
GGCTATTCGGCTATGACTGGGCACAACAGACAATCGGCTGCTCTGATGCCGCCGTGTTCCGGCTGTCAGC
GCAGGGGCGCCCGGTTCTTTTTGTCAAGACCGACCTGTCCGGTGCCCTGAATGAACTGCAGGACGAGGCA
GCGCGGCTATCGTGGCTGGCCACGACGGGCGTTCCTTGCGCAGCTGTGCTCGACGTTGTCACTGAAGCGG
GAAGGGACTGGCTGCTATTGGGCGAAGTGCCGGGGCAGGATCTCCTGTCATCTCACCTTGCTCCTGCCGA
GAAAGTATCCATCATGGCTGATGCAATGCGGCGGCTGCATACGCTTGATCCGGCTACCTGCCCATTCGAC
CACCAAGCGAAACATCGCATCGAGCGAGCACGTACTCGGATGGAAGCCGGTCTTGTCGATCAGGATGATC
TGGACGAAGAGCATCAGGGGCTCGCGCCAGCCGAACTGTTCGCCAGGCTCAAGGCGCGCATGCCCGACGG
CGAGGATCTCGTCGTGACCCATGGCGATGCCTGCTTGCCGAATATCATGGTGGAAAATGGCCGCTTTTCT
GGATTCATCGACTGTGGCCGGCTGGGTGTGGCGGACCGCTATCAGGACATAGCGTTGGCTACCCGTGATA
TTGCTGAAGAGCTTGGCGGCGAATGGGCTGACCGCTTCCTCGTGCTTTACGGTATCGCCGCTCCCGATTC
GCAGCGCATCGCCTTCTATCGCCTTCTTGACGAGTTCTTCTGAGCGGGACTCTGGGGTTCGAAATGACCG
ACCAAGCGACGCCCAACCTGCCATCACGAGATTTCGATTCCACCGCCGCCTTCTATGAAAGGTTGGGCTT
CGGAATCGTTTTCCGGGACGCCGGCTGGATGATCCTCCAGCGCGGGGATCTCATGCTGGAGTTCTTCGCC
CACCCCAACTTGTTTATTGCAGCTTATAATGGTTACAAATAAAGCAATAGCATCACAAATTTCACAAATA
AAGCATTTTTTTCACTGCATTCTAGTTGTGGTTTGTCCAAACTCATCAATGTATCTTATCATGTCTGTAT
ACCGTCGACCTCTAGCTAGAGCTTGGCGTAATCATGGTCATAGCTGTTTCCTGTGTGAAATTGTTATCCG
CTCACAATTCCACACAACATACGAGCCGGAAGCATAAAGTGTAAAGCCTGGGGTGCCTAATGAGTGAGCT
AACTCACATTAATTGCGTTGCGCTCACTGCCCGCTTTCCAGTCGGGAAACCTGTCGTGCCAGCTGCATTA
ATGAATCGGCCAACGCGCGGGGAGAGGCGGTTTGCGTATTGGGCGCTCTTCCGCTTCCTCGCTCACTGAC
TCGCTGCGCTCGGTCGTTCGGCTGCGGCGAGCGGTATCAGCTCACTCAAAGGCGGTAATACGGTTATCCA
CAGAATCAGGGGATAACGCAGGAAAGAACATGTGAGCAAAAGGCCAGCAAAAGGCCAGGAACCGTAAAAA
GGCCGCGTTGCTGGCGTTTTTCCATAGGCTCCGCCCCCCTGACGAGCATCACAAAAATCGACGCTCAAGT
CAGAGGTGGCGAAACCCGACAGGACTATAAAGATACCAGGCGTTTCCCCCTGGAAGCTCCCTCGTGCGCT
CTCCTGTTCCGACCCTGCCGCTTACCGGATACCTGTCCGCCTTTCTCCCTTCGGGAAGCGTGGCGCTTTC
TCATAGCTCACGCTGTAGGTATCTCAGTTCGGTGTAGGTCGTTCGCTCCAAGCTGGGCTGTGTGCACGAA
CCCCCCGTTCAGCCCGACCGCTGCGCCTTATCCGGTAACTATCGTCTTGAGTCCAACCCGGTAAGACACG
ACTTATCGCCACTGGCAGCAGCCACTGGTAACAGGATTAGCAGAGCGAGGTATGTAGGCGGTGCTACAGA
GTTCTTGAAGTGGTGGCCTAACTACGGCTACACTAGAAGAACGGTATTTGGTATCTGCGCTCTGCTGAAG
CCAGTTACCTTCGGAAAAAGAGTTGGTAGCTCTTGATCCGGCAAACAAACCACCGCTGGTAGCGGTGGTT
TTTTTGTTTGCAAGCAGCAGATTACGCGCAGAAAAAAAGGATCTCAAGAAGATCCTTTGATCTTTTCTAC
GGGGTCTGACGCTCAGTGGAACGAAAACTCACGTTAAGGGATTTTGGTCATGAGATTATCAAAAAGGATC
TTCACCTAGATCCTTTTAAATTAAAAATGAAGTTTTAAATCAATCTAAAGTATATATGAGTAAACTTGGT
CTGACAGTTACCAATGCTTAATCAGTGAGGCACCTATCTCAGCGATCTGTCTATTTCGTTCATCCATAGT
TGCCTGACTCCCCGTCGTGTAGATAACTACGATACGGGAGGGCTTACCATCTGGC
Features (pLannotate 1.2.2; 21 found; start..end, strand, type, name):
    744..848     -  promoter       AmpR promoter: bla
    907..959     -  misc_feature   bom (fragment): basis of mobility region from pBR322
   1114..1493    +  enhancer       CMV enhancer: human cytomegalovirus immediate early enhancer
   1494..1697    +  promoter       CMV promoter: human cytomegalovirus (CMV) immediate early promoter
   1693..1726    +  LTR            5' LTR (truncated) (fragment): truncated 5' long terminal repeat (LTR) from HIV-1
   1742..1760    +  promoter       T7 promoter: promoter for bacteriophage T7 RNA polymerase
   1853..1873    +  CDS            3xFLAG (fragment): three tandem FLAG® epitope tags
   1886..2848    +  CDS            MRGPRD: MRGRD_HUMAN - Also known as MRGD. Experimental evidence at transcript level: Swiss-Prot protein existence level 2. May regulate nociceptor function and/or development, including the sensation or modulation of pain. Functions as a specific membrane receptor for beta-alanine. Beta-alanine at micromolar doses specifically evoked Ca(2+) influx in cells expressing the receptor. Beta-alanine decreases forskolin-stimulated cAMP production in cells expressing the receptor, suggesting that the receptor couples with G- protein G(q) and G(i). From Homo sapiens (Human).
   2979..3203    +  polyA_signal   bGH poly(A) signal: bovine growth hormone polyadenylation signal
   3207..3228    +  promoter       SV40 promoter (fragment): SV40 enhancer and early promoter
   3249..3677    +  rep_origin     f1 ori (sequence partly withheld): f1 bacteriophage origin of replication; arrow indicates direction of (+) strand synthesis
   3691..4020    +  promoter       SV40 promoter: SV40 enhancer and early promoter
   4087..4878    +  CDS            neo: KKA2_KLEPN - Also known as kan, nptII. Experimental evidence at protein level: Swiss-Prot protein existence level 1. Resistance to kanamycin, neomycin, paromomycin, ribostamycin, butirosin and gentamicin B. From Klebsiella pneumoniae.
   4902..5060    +  CDS            ble (fragment): BLE_KLEPN - Experimental evidence at protein level: Swiss-Prot protein existence level 1. Binding protein with a strong affinity to the bleomycin family of antibiotics. Binds to CL990; an antimitotic-antibiotic compound. From Klebsiella pneumoniae.
   5055..5176    +  polyA_signal   SV40 poly(A) signal: SV40 polyadenylation signal
   5249..5265    -  protein_bind   lac operator: The lac repressor binds to the lac operator to inhibit transcription in E. coli. This inhibition can be relieved by adding lactose or isopropyl-β-D-thiogalactopyranoside (IPTG). lac repressor encoded by lacI
   5273..5303    -  promoter       lac promoter: promoter for the E. coli lac operon
   5318..5339    -  protein_bind   CAP binding site: CAP binding activates transcription in the presence of cAMP. E. coli catabolite activator protein
   5352..5444    -  CDS            lacI (fragment): lac repressor; lacI; The lac repressor binds to the lac operator to inhibit transcription in E. coli. This inhibition can be relieved by adding lactose or isopropyl-β-D-thiogalactopyranoside (IPTG).
   5627..6215    -  rep_origin     ori: high-copy-number ColE1/pMB1/pBR322/pUC origin of replication
   6386..743     -  CDS            AmpR (across the origin): β-lactamase; bla; confers resistance to ampicillin, carbenicillin, and related antibiotics
