[The description below was written by a language model from this plasmid's Addgene catalogue record and pLannotate feature annotations shown in this document.]
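Description:
MRGPRD-DuET is a mammalian expression plasmid built on the pcDNA 3.1 (+) backbone that carries the human orphan class A G protein-coupled receptor MRGPRD (MAS related GPR family member D, also known as MRGD or TGR7), described in the annotation as a beta-alanine receptor implicated in nociceptor function. It is maintained in E. coli at high copy through a ColE1/pUC-type origin and selected with ampicillin via the β-lactamase gene. An f1 origin is also present, along with small lac-region and bom fragments that are typical backbone remnants. For selection in mammalian cells, the backbone provides a neomycin/kanamycin phosphotransferase gene driven by the SV40 enhancer/early promoter and terminated by an SV40 polyadenylation signal.

The receptor coding sequence sits downstream of the human CMV immediate early enhancer and promoter and is followed by the bovine growth hormone polyadenylation signal. A T7 promoter between the CMV promoter and the insert allows in vitro transcription. In the DuET design, the receptor is preceded by a cleavable hemagglutinin signal peptide, which promotes membrane insertion and is removed to expose an N-terminal FLAG epitope, and it ends with a C-terminal 1D4 epitope. The feature table detects the FLAG sequence (as a short match to a 3xFLAG entry) just upstream of the MRGPRD reading frame, but it does not separately annotate the signal peptide or the 1D4 tag. A few other short hits, such as the truncated HIV-1 LTR and ble fragments, appear to be incidental partial matches. The dual tags permit capture and detection of the receptor from either end, and the construct is intended for expression in mammalian cells and proteomics work, including selectivity screening of anti-GPCR antibodies.
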