Addgene plasmid #213340: MRGPRD-DuET
Purpose: The DuET construct encodes the named human GPCR engineered with a cleaved hemagglutinin signal peptide, a 5' FLAG and a 3' 1D4 epitope tag optimized for expression in mammalian cells and proteomics studies.
Depositing lab: Thomas Sakmar. Depositing organization: Rockefeller University. Publication: Multiplexed selectivity screening of anti-GPCR antibodies. Dahl L, Kotliar IB, Bendes A, Dodig-Crnkovic T, Fromm S, Elofsson A, Uhlen M, Sakmar TP, Schwenk JM. Sci Adv. 2023 May 3;9(18):eadf9297. doi: 10.1126/sciadv.adf9297. Epub 2023 May 3. PubMed 37134173.
Backbone
  Vector backbone: pcDNA 3.1 (+)
  Vector type: Mammalian Expression
Growth in bacteria
  Bacterial resistance: Ampicillin, 100 μg/mL
  Growth temperature: 37°C
  Growth strain: DH5alpha
  Copy number: High Copy
Gene/Insert
  Gene/Insert name: MRGPRD (alt names: MAS related GPR family member D; mrgD)
  Species: H. sapiens (human)
  Entrez Gene: MRGPRD (a.k.a. MRGD, TGR7)
  Promoter: CMV, T7
  Tag / fusion protein: FLAG (N terminal on insert); 1D4 (C terminal on insert)
  Cloning method: Gibson Cloning
Terms and licenses: Academic/Nonprofit Terms; Industry Terms: Not Available to Industry
Depositor comments: Class: A, Family: Orphan. Ensembl ID: ENSG00000172938, Uniprot ID: Q8TDS7
How to cite: MRGPRD-DuET was a gift from Thomas Sakmar (Addgene plasmid # 213340 ; http://n2t.net/addgene:213340 ; RRID:Addgene_213340)
